>Addgene plasmid #112698 | pCMV-NFIA1.1 | addgene full sequence | sequence record 214839 | Addgene NGS Result
GAATTCGAGCTTGCATGCCTGCAGGTCGTTACATAACTTACGGTAAATGGCCCGCCTGGCTGACCGCCCA
ACGACCCCCGCCCATTGACGTCAATAATGACGTATGTTCCCATAGTAACGCCAATAGGGACTTTCCATTG
ACGTCAATGGGTGGAGTATTTACGGTAAACTGCCCACTTGGCAGTACATCAAGTGTATCATATGCCAAGT
ACGCCCCCTATTGACGTCAATGACGGTAAATGGCCCGCCTGGCATTATGCCCAGTACATGACCTTATGGG
ACTTTCCTACTTGGCAGTACATCTACGTATTAGTCATCGCTATTACCATGGTGATGCGGTTTTGGCAGTA
CATCAATGGGCGTGGATAGCGGTTTGACTCACGGGGATTTCCAAGTCTCCACCCCATTGACGTCAATGGG
AGTTTGTTTTGGCACCAAAATCAACGGGACTTTCCAAAATGTCGTAACAACTCCGCCCCATTGACGCAAA
TGGGCGGTAGGCGTGTACGGTGGGAGGTCTATATAAGCAGAGCTCGTTTAGTGAACCGTCAGATCGCCTG
GAGACGCCATCCACGCTGTTTTGACCTCCATAGAAGACACCGGGACCGATCCAGCCTCCGGACTCTAGAG
GATCCGGTACTCGAGGAACTGAAAAACCAGAAAGTTAACTGGTAAGTTTAGTCTTTTTGTCTTTTATTTC
AGGTCCCGGATCCGGTGGTGGTGCAAATCAAAGAACTGCTCCTCAGTGGATGTTGCCTTTACTTCTAGGC
CTGTACGGAAGTGTTACTTCTGCTCTAAAAGCTGCGGAATTGTACCCGCGGCCGCCAGCCATGTATCCTT
ACGATGTACCAGACTATGCTGGGCCTCACGGGCCGATGTATTCTCCGCTCTGTCTCACCCAGGATGAGTT
TCATCCTTTCATTGAAGCACTTCTGCCCCATGTCCGCGCCTTCGCCTACACATGGTTCAACCTGCAGGCC
CGAAAGCGGAAATACTTCAAAAAACATGAGAAGCGCATGTCGAAAGAAGAGGAGAGGGCCGTGAAGGATG
AACTGCTAAGCGAGAAGCCCGAGGTCAAGCAGAAGTGGGCTTCCCGACTTCTGGCCAAGTTACGGAAAGA
TATCCGACCCGAGTACCGAGAGGATTTTGTTCTTACAGTTACAGGGAAAAAACCTCCATGCTGTGTTCTT
TCCAACCCTGATCAGAAAGGCAAGATGCGGAGAATTGACTGCCTCCGCCAGGCAGATAAAGTATGGAGGT
TGGACCTCGTCATGGTGATCTTGTTCAAAGGTATTCCGCTGGAAAGTACTGATGGCGAGCGCCTTGTAAA
GAGTCCACAGTGCTCTAATCCAGGGCTCTGTGTCCAGCCCCATCACATAGGGGTTTCTGTAAAGGAACTC
GATTTATATTTGGCATACTTTGTACATGCAGCAGATTCAAGTCAATCTGAAAGTCCCAGCCAGCCAAGTG
AAGCTGACATTAAGGACCAGCCAGAAAATGGACATTTGGGCTTCCAGGACAGCTTTGTCACATCAGGTGT
TTTCAGTGTGACTGAGCTAGTAAGAGTGTCACAAACACCAATAGCTGCAGGAACCGGCCCCAATTTTTCT
CTCTCTGATTTGGAAAGTTCTTCATACTACAGCATGAGTCCAGGAGCAATGAGGAGGTCTCTGCCCAGCA
CATCCTCTACCAGCTCTACAAAGCGCCTCAAGTCTGTGGAGGATGAAATGGACAGTCCTGGTGAAGAACC
ATTTTACACAGGCCAAGGGCGCTCCCCAGGGAGTGGCAGCCAGTCCAGTGGATGGCATGAAGTAGAGCCA
GGCTTGCCATCTCCAAGCACACTGAAGAAGTCTGAGAAGTCTGGTTTCAGCAGCCCCTCCCCTTCGCAGA
CCTCCTCCCTGGGAACAGCATTCACACAGCATCACCGACCTGTCATTACAGGACCCAGAGCAAGTCCACA
TGCGACGCCATCGACTCTCCACTTTCCAACGTCACCCATCATCCAGCAGCCTGGGCCTTACTTCTCACAC
CCAGCCATCCGTTACCACCCTCAGGAGACGCTGAAAGAGTTTGTCCAACTTGTCTGTCCTGATGCTGGTC
AGCAAGCTGGACAGGTGGGGTTCCTCAATCCCAATGGAAGCAGTCAAGGCAAGGTGCACAACCCATTCCT
CCCCACCCCAATGTTGCCGCCGCCGCCACCACCACCGATGGCCAGGCCTGTGCCTCTGCCCATGCCAGAC
ACCAAGCCTCCAACCACATCAACAGAAGGAGGTGCAGCCTCCCCCACCTCACCGACCTACTCGACACCCA
GCACCTCCCCCGCAAACCGATTCGTCAGTGTTGGACCACGGGATCCAAGCTTTGTAAATATCCCTCAACA
GACACAGTCCTGGTACCTGGGATAAAAGTGCAGCATCCCGCTAGCTAGGGCCGCGGGGATCCAGACATGA
TAAGATACATTGATGAGTTTGGACAAACCACAACTAGAATGCAGTGAAAAAAATGCTTTATTTGTGAAAT
TTGTGATGCTATTGCTTTATTTGTAACCATTATAAGCTGCAATAAACAAGTTAACAACAACAATTGCATT
CATTTTATGTTTCAGGTTCAGGGGGAGGTGTGGGAGGTTTTTTCGGATCCTCTAGAGTCGACCTGCAGGC
ATGCAAGCTTGGCGTAATCATGGTCATAGCTGTTTCCTGTGTGAAATTGTTATCCGCTCACAATTCCACA
CAACATACGAGCCGGAAGCATAAAGTGTAAAGCCTGGGGTGCCTAATGAGTGAGCTAACTCACATTAATT
GCGTTGCGCTCACTGCCCGCTTTCCAGTCGGGAAACCTGTCGTGCCAGCTGCATTAATGAATCGGCCAAC
GCGCGGGGAGAGGCGGTTTGCGTATTGGGCGCTCTTCCGCTTCCTCGCTCACTGACTCGCTGCGCTCGGT
CGTTCGGCTGCGGCGAGCGGTATCAGCTCACTCAAAGGCGGTAATACGGTTATCCACAGAATCAGGGGAT
AACGCAGGAAAGAACATGTGAGCAAAAGGCCAGCAAAAGGCCAGGAACCGTAAAAAGGCCGCGTTGCTGG
CGTTTTTCCATAGGCTCCGCCCCCCTGACGAGCATCACAAAAATCGACGCTCAAGTCAGAGGTGGCGAAA
CCCGACAGGACTATAAAGATACCAGGCGTTTCCCCCTGGAAGCTCCCTCGTGCGCTCTCCTGTTCCGACC
CTGCCGCTTACCGGATACCTGTCCGCCTTTCTCCCTTCGGGAAGCGTGGCGCTTTCTCATAGCTCACGCT
GTAGGTATCTCAGTTCGGTGTAGGTCGTTCGCTCCAAGCTGGGCTGTGTGCACGAACCCCCCGTTCAGCC
CGACCGCTGCGCCTTATCCGGTAACTATCGTCTTGAGTCCAACCCGGTAAGACACGACTTATCGCCACTG
GCAGCAGCCACTGGTAACAGGATTAGCAGAGCGAGGTATGTAGGCGGTGCTACAGAGTTCTTGAAGTGGT
GGCCTAACTACGGCTACACTAGAAGAACAGTATTTGGTATCTGCGCTCTGCTGAAGCCAGTTACCTTCGG
AAAAAGAGTTGGTAGCTCTTGATCCGGCAAACAAACCACCGCTGGTAGCGGTGGTTTTTTTGTTTGCAAG
CAGCAGATTACGCGCAGAAAAAAAGGATCTCAAGAAGATCCTTTGATCTTTTCTACGGGGTCTGACGCTC
AGTGGAACGAAAACTCACGTTAAGGGATTTTGGTCATGAGATTATCAAAAAGGATCTTCACCTAGATCCT
TTTAAATTAAAAATGAAGTTTTAAATCAATCTAAAGTATATATGAGTAAACTTGGTCTGACAGTTACCAA
TGCTTAATCAGTGAGGCACCTATCTCAGCGATCTGTCTATTTCGTTCATCCATAGTTGCCTGACTCCCCG
TCGTGTAGATAACTACGATACGGGAGGGCTTACCATCTGGCCCCAGTGCTGCAATGATACCGCGAGACCC
ACGCTCACCGGCTCCAGATTTATCAGCAATAAACCAGCCAGCCGGAAGGGCCGAGCGCAGAAGTGGTCCT
GCAACTTTATCCGCCTCCATCCAGTCTATTAATTGTTGCCGGGAAGCTAGAGTAAGTAGTTCGCCAGTTA
ATAGTTTGCGCAACGTTGTTGCCATTGCTACAGGCATCGTGGTGTCACGCTCGTCGTTTGGTATGGCTTC
ATTCAGCTCCGGTTCCCAACGATCAAGGCGAGTTACATGATCCCCCATGTTGTGCAAAAAAGCGGTTAGC
TCCTTCGGTCCTCCGATCGTTGTCAGAAGTAAGTTGGCCGCAGTGTTATCACTCATGGTTATGGCAGCAC
TGCATAATTCTCTTACTGTCATGCCATCCGTAAGATGCTTTTCTGTGACTGGTGAGTACTCAACCAAGTC
ATTCTGAGAATAGTGTATGCGGCGACCGAGTTGCTCTTGCCCGGCGTCAATACGGGATAATACCGCGCCA
CATAGCAGAACTTTAAAAGTGCTCATCATTGGAAAACGTTCTTCGGGGCGAAAACTCTCAAGGATCTTAC
CGCTGTTGAGATCCAGTTCGATGTAACCCACTCGTGCACCCAACTGATCTTCAGCATCTTTTACTTTCAC
CAGCGTTTCTGGGTGAGCAAAAACAGGAAGGCAAAATGCCGCAAAAAAGGGAATAAGGGCGACACGGAAA
TGTTGAATACTCATACTCTTCCTTTTTCAATATTATTGAAGCATTTATCAGGGTTATTGTCTCATGAGCG
GATACATATTTGAATGTATTTAGAAAAATAAACAAATAGGGGTTCCGCGCACATTTCCCCGAAAAGTGCC
ACCTGACGTCTAAGAAACCATTATTATCATGACATTAACCTATAAAAATAGGCGTATCACGAGGCCCTTT
CGTCTCGCGCGTTTCGGTGATGACGGTGAAAACCTCTGACACATGCAGCTCCCGGAGACGGTCACAGCTT
GTCTGTAAGCGGATGCCGGGAGCAGACAAGCCCGTCAGGGCGCGTCAGCGGGTGTTGGCGGGTGTCGGGG
CTGGCTTAACTATGCGGCATCAGAGCAGATTGTACTGAGAGTGCACCATATGCGGTGTGAAATACCGCAC
AGATGCGTAAGGAGAAAATACCGCATCAGGCGCCATTCGCCATTCAGGCTGCGCAACTGTTGGGAAGGGC
GATCGGTGCGGGCCTCTTCGCTATTACGCCAGCTGGCGAAAGGGGGATGTGCTGCAAGGCGATTAAGTTG
GGTAACGCCAGGGTTTTCCCAGTCACGACGTTGTAAAACGACGGCCAGT
Features (pLannotate 1.2.2; 17 found; start..end, strand, type, name):
      8..28      -  misc_feature   MCS (fragment): pUC18/19 multiple cloning site
     27..330     +  enhancer       CMV enhancer: human cytomegalovirus immediate early enhancer
    331..534     +  promoter       CMV promoter: human cytomegalovirus (CMV) immediate early promoter
    672..768     +  intron         SV40 intron: modified SV40 intron with splice donor and acceptor sites
    876..2402    +  CDS            Nfia: NFIA_RAT - Also known as Nf1l21. Experimental evidence at protein level: Swiss-Prot protein existence level 1. Recognizes and binds the palindromic sequence 5'- TTGGCNNNNNGCCAA-3' present in viral and cellular promoters and in the origin of replication of adenovirus type 2. These proteins are individually capable of activating transcription and replication. From Rattus norvegicus (Rat).
   2438..2572    -  polyA_signal   SV40 poly(A) signal: SV40 polyadenylation signal
   2635..2670    +  misc_feature   MCS (fragment): pUC18/19 multiple cloning site
   2707..2723    -  protein_bind   lac operator: The lac repressor binds to the lac operator to inhibit transcription in E. coli. This inhibition can be relieved by adding lactose or isopropyl-β-D-thiogalactopyranoside (IPTG). lac repressor encoded by lacI
   2731..2761    -  promoter       lac promoter: promoter for the E. coli lac operon
   2776..2797    -  protein_bind   CAP binding site: CAP binding activates transcription in the presence of cAMP. E. coli catabolite activator protein
   2810..2902    -  CDS            lacI (fragment): lac repressor; lacI; The lac repressor binds to the lac operator to inhibit transcription in E. coli. This inhibition can be relieved by adding lactose or isopropyl-β-D-thiogalactopyranoside (IPTG).
   3085..3673    -  rep_origin     ori: high-copy-number ColE1/pMB1/pBR322/pUC origin of replication
   3844..4704    -  CDS            AmpR: β-lactamase; bla; confers resistance to ampicillin, carbenicillin, and related antibiotics
   4705..4809    -  promoter       AmpR promoter: bla
   4904..4939    +  CDS            rop (fragment): Rop protein, which maintains plasmids at low copy number; rop
   5041..5140    +  misc_feature   bom (fragment): basis of mobility region from pBR322
   5146..4       -  CDS            lacZα (fragment) (across the origin): LacZα fragment of β-galactosidase; lacZ fragment
