[The description below was written by a language model from this plasmid's Addgene catalogue record and pLannotate feature annotations shown in this document.]
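Description:
pCMV-NFIA1.1 is a mammalian expression plasmid of about 5.3 kb, built on a pCMV backbone and designed to produce the mouse transcription factor Nuclear Factor I A, isoform 1.1 (Nfia1.1), in transiently transfected cells. It is propagated in E. coli through a high-copy ColE1/pUC-type origin and selected with ampicillin via the β-lactamase gene and its own promoter. The backbone also contains leftover pUC/pBR322-derived sequences, including fragments of the pUC18/19 multiple cloning site, the lac promoter, operator and CAP site, and partial lacI, lacZα, rop and bom elements. These appear to be cloning remnants with no role in expression of the insert. No mammalian selection marker is annotated, which fits a plasmid meant for transient use.

The expression cassette consists of the human cytomegalovirus immediate early enhancer and promoter, a modified SV40 intron with splice donor and acceptor sites that generally improves mRNA processing and expression, the Nfia coding sequence, and an SV40 polyadenylation signal, which is annotated on the opposite strand. The catalogue lists an HA epitope tag at the N terminus of the insert for antibody detection, although the automated feature table does not annotate it separately. The annotation software matched the open reading frame to the rat NFIA protein entry, whereas the catalogue states that the insert is from mouse; this probably reflects close conservation between the orthologues. NFI proteins bind a palindromic TTGGC-type site in viral and cellular promoters, and the associated publication concerns NFI-mediated repression of the mouse mammary tumor virus promoter, so the plasmid serves as an effector in cotransfection assays of transcriptional regulation. The cloning sites used are not recorded.
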