Addgene plasmid #112698: pCMV-NFIA1.1
Purpose: Expression of NFIA1.1 protein for transient transfection assays
Depositing lab: Richard Gronostajski. Depositing organization: Case Western Reserve University. Publication: Nuclear factor I-mediated repression of the mouse mammary tumor virus promoter is abrogated by the coactivators p300/CBP and SRC-1. Chaudhry AZ, Vitullo AD, Gronostajski RM. J Biol Chem. 1999 Mar 12;274(11):7072-81. PubMed 10066764.
Backbone
  Vector backbone: pCMV
  Vector type: Mammalian Expression
Growth in bacteria
  Bacterial resistance: Ampicillin, 100 μg/mL
  Growth temperature: 37°C
  Growth strain: DH5alpha
  Copy number: High Copy
Gene/Insert
  Gene/Insert name: Nuclear Factor I A1.1 (alt name: Nfia1.1)
  Species: M. musculus (mouse)
  Entrez Gene: Nfia (a.k.a. 1110047K16Rik, 9430022M17Rik, CTF, NF1-A, NF1A)
  Tag / fusion protein: HA (N terminal on insert)
  Cloning method: Restriction Enzyme; 5′ cloning site unknown (unknown if destroyed); 3′ cloning site unknown (unknown if destroyed)
  Sequencing primers: 5′ unknown
Terms and licenses: Academic/Nonprofit Terms; Industry Terms: Not Available to Industry
How to cite: pCMV-NFIA1.1 was a gift from Richard Gronostajski (Addgene plasmid # 112698 ; http://n2t.net/addgene:112698 ; RRID:Addgene_112698)
